>Addgene plasmid #184864 | pSWAP_Entry_T2 | addgene full sequence | sequence record 363178 | Addgene NGS Result
TATCGAGCTGTATGCGGAGTGCATCAGGCTCTTTCACTCCATCGACATATCGGATTGTCCCTATACGAAT
AGCTTAGACAGCCGCTTAGCCGAATTGGATTACTTACTGAATAACGATCTGGCCGATGTGGATTGCGAAA
ACTGGGAAGAGGACACTCCATTTAAAGATCCGCGCGAGCTGTATGATTTTTTAAAGACGGAAAAGCCCGA
AGAGGAACTTGTCTTTTCCCACGGCGACCTGGGAGACAGCAACATCTTTGTGAAAGATGGCAAAGTAAGT
GGCTTTATTGATCTTGGGAGAAGCGGCAGGGCGGACAAGTGGTATGACATTGCCTTCTGCGTCCGGTCGC
TCAGGGAGGATATCGGGGAAGAACAGTATGTCGAGCTATTTTTTGACTTACTGGGGATCAAGCCTGATTG
GGAGAAAATAAAATATTATATTTTACTGGATGAATTGTTTTAGCTGTCAGACCAAGTTTACTCCGGGGCC
AGGAACCGTAAAAAGGCCGCGTTGCTGGCGTTTTTCCATAGGCTCCGCCCCCCTGACGAGCATCACAAAA
ATCGACGCTCAAGTCAGAGGTGGCGAAACCCGACAGGACTATAAAGATACCAGGCGTTTCCCCCTGGAAG
CTCCCTCGTGCGCTCTCCTGTTCCGACCCTGCCGCTTACCGGATACCTGTCCGCCTTTCTCCCTTCGGGA
AGCGTGGCGCTTTCTCATAGCTCACGCTGTAGGTATCTCAGTTCGGTGTAGGTCGTTCGCTCCAAGCTGG
GCTGTGTGCACGAACCCCCCGTTCAGCCCGACCGCTGCGCCTTATCCGGTAACTATCGTCTTGAGTCCAA
CCCGGTAAGACACGACTTATCGCCACTGGCAGCAGCCACTGGTAACAGGATTAGCAGAGCGAGGTATGTA
GGCGGTGCTACAGAGTTCTTGAAGTGGTGGCCTAACTACGGCTACACTAGAAGAACAGTATTTGGTATCT
GCGCTCTGCTGAAGCCAGTTACCTTCGGAAAAAGAGTTGGTAGCTCTTGATCCGGCAAACAAACCACCGC
TGGTAGCGGTGGTTTTTTTGTTTGCAAGCAGCAGATTACGCGCAGAAAAAAAGGATCTCAAGAAGATCCT
TTGATCTTTTCTACGGGGTCTGACGCTCAGTGGAACGAAAACTCACGTTAAGGGATTTTGGTCATGAGAT
TATCAAAAAGGATCTTCACCTAGATCCTTTTAAATTAAAAATGAAGTTTTAAATCAATCTAAAGTATATA
TGAGTAAACTTGGTCTGGCGAAAAAACCCCGCCGAAGCGGGGTTTTTTGCGGTCTGACTGCAGAAGACCA
GTCCTGAGTTAGCTAGATATCGATACATTATAACAGTTCCTTCTGCAAATGTCAACTCCTATGGTGCTGA
TCGGCTTTACGTGCGCTACTAGTATGCTCCCTATCAGTGATAGAGATTGACATCCCTATCAGTGATAGAG
ATACTGAGCACTGAGACCCAGTGGTATGGGCAGCTGGCACGACAGGTTTCCCGACTGGAAAGCGGGCAGT
GAGCGCAACGCAATTAATGTGAGTTAGCTCACTCATTAGGCACCCCAGGCTTTACACTTTATGCTTCCGG
CTCGTATGTTGTGTGGAATTGTGAGCGGATAACAATTTCACACAGGAAACAGCTATGACCATGATTACGC
CAAGCTTGCATGCCTGCAGGTCGACTCTAGAGGATCCCCGGGTACCGAGCTCGAATTCACTGGCCGTCGT
TTTACAACGTCGTGACTGGGAAAACCCTGGCGTTACCCAACTTAATCGCCTTGCAGGACATCCCCCTTTC
GCCAGCTGGCGTAATAGCGAAGAGGCCCGCACCGATCGCCCTTCCCAACAGTTGCGCAGCCTGAATGGCG
AATGGCGCCTGATGCGGTATTTTCTCCTTACGCATCTGTGCGGTATTTCACACCGCATATGGTGCACTCT
CAGTACAATCTGCTCTGATGCCGCATAGTCGCGTGGATCCGGCTTACTAAAAGCCAGATAACAGTATGCG
TATTTGCGCGCTGATTTTTGCGGTATAAGAATATATACTGATATGTATACCCGAAGTATGTCAAAAAGAG
GTATGCTATGAAGCAGCGTATTACAGTGACAGTTGACAGCGACAGCTATCAGTTGCTCAAGGCATATATG
ATGTCAATATCTCCGGTCTGGTAAGCACAACCATGCAGAATGAAGCCCGTCGTCTGCGTGCCGAACGCTG
GAAAGCGGAAAATCAGGAAGGGATGGCTGAGGTCGCCCGGTTTATTGAAATGAACGGCTCTTTTGCTGAC
GAGAACAGGGGCTGGTGAAATGCAGTTTAAGGTTTACACCTATAAAAGAGAGAGCCGTTAGCGTCTGTTT
GTGGATGTACAGAGTGATATTATTGACACGCCCGGGCGACGGATGGTGATCCCCCTGGCCAGTGCACGTC
TGCTGTCAGATAAAGTCTCCCGTGAACTTTACCCGGTGGTGCATATCGGGGATGAAAGCTGGCGCATGAT
GACCACCGGTATGGCCAGTGTGCCTGTCTCCGTTATCGGGGAAGAAGTGGCTGATCTCAGCCACCGCGAA
AATGACATCAAAAACGCCATTAACCTGATGTTCTGGGGAATATAATTAAGCCAGCCCCGACACCCGCCAA
CACCCGCTGACGCGCCCTGACGGGCTTGTCTGCTCCCGGCATCCGCTTACAGACAAGCTGTGACCCACTC
AAGTGGGTCTCAGTTTTAGAGCTAGAAATAGCAAGTTAAAATAAGGCTAGTCCGTTATCAACTTGAAAAA
GTGGCACCGAGTCGGTGCTTTTTTTACGGTCATGTAAAAAAAAACCCCGCCCCTGACAGGGCGGGGTTTT
TTTTCAGTCTGACTGTATCTCTTTGGGCGAAAAAACCCCGCCGAAGCGGGGTTTTTTGCGTTAGGTGTTG
CAAGACGTAAAGACGCTGTCCGGAATGTCGCTGACAAACAGGTTGGGAAAGTCGCGTACCGACAGGTGCT
GCGGGTCATTGCCGGTGACCATGCGCAGCAGGCGGTTGCCACCGGCCTCCAGGTAAAAGACCGATGGCGG
CTTGCCCGCCCGCTCGACTACCCAGGCGTCCGCCTCCCGGCCCAGCACGGTATGGCGGCCGTCGTGACGG
GCACCGCCGTCCAGCAGCACCGCCTGCGGCAGGAACAGCTCATGGAACGGGGTCACCTCATCGGCCAGCG
CCGTGCCCTGCAGCTGCTCGCCAGCCGCCTCCGCTTGCCTTGCGTAGGCCACTTTCTGCTTGCGGCTTTG
TTCGCGCCTGGCGTCGCCGATTTCCGACATCCACAGCAGGTGTCCATGTTCCTTTTCCGACCAGGGGTTG
AACAGGCCGTCGATGCGGCAGATATTGCGCGCATAGTCGAACCAGCAATAGCCGGAGGTGACCTGGTCAT
CCGCCTGCATCGGCGTCCAGTAGGAAACATAGGCGCTGCTCCATTGCATCGGCAGCAGCGGCGGGCTGAC
GTGTGTCGGCATTTTAATTTTCCTCCGTAAAAGCGCTCATGCGCGCTCGGTCGAGGAAGTGATGAAGGTA
TCGTTGGCAGCTTCTTCTTCCGTCCGTTGATCGAGGCGCTGCAGCAACAGGCCGCTGGCGTGCTGGGCGC
TGATCAGGCTGCCTTCCATCCAGCCGCAATGCGCGGTATAGGCATCCGAGCAGGAGATGATGCCGTCCCG
GTGCAGCAGGATGGCCGGGTGGTCGGCTTCCGGCTCCACGCAAAACTCGACGCCATGCGGCCAGAACTTG
TGGAAGTGCGCCTTGATCTGCGGCAGAGGCTGGCCATCGAGCGGCAGGACTTCTTCCAGGTGGCTGCGGA
CACGCTCCAGGTATACGTCCTCACCAAGCTCCAGGCTGTCCCGCCAGTAGGTGGCGCTTTTGCTGTCGGT
GTAGAACAGCACGTATTTGTCGCTCTTGAAGTAGATCTTGCGCAGGGGATTTGCCGCCATCAGCACCTTG
TCGGTCAGCCCCAGCGCATCCCACCAGGCTGTGTCGAACGTGAAGAATCCCTTGAACAGGGGCAGCGAGT
CGTATTGGAACGGACTCCAGGCGTTCGGGAAATCCAGGTTCAGGCGCGGCATGGCGGACGGCGGGATGGC
CATCACCAGATGGCGCGTGCGGTGCATCTGCGTGTCGCCATGGTGGCTGAAGGCGAGCACATGGTCGGCG
CCCGATTTTTCAACGGACAGCAAGCGGTGTTCGAGCCTGAATTCCACCCCGGCGACCTGGGCCTGGTGCT
GCAACTGGCACAGCAATTCGTGGTAGCCGTCGGTGGCGTAGTGCCACTGGTTGGCGGCGTTTTCCGTAAA
GTGCTGCGTTTCCGGGTGCTTCTTGATGATGTCGTAGGCCATGGCCGCCGACACCATCGGCAGCAGCAGG
GCGTCATAGCCGGTCGCCTTGATGATGTGGCTGGCCTTGGCGGCGCCCAGGTAATGGCTGACGAACTCGA
GGAAGGAGTCGTTCGGATGCATTTTCAGCATCGGGCTCAGCTCATCCAGCGTTGCCTTCAGCTCCTCCAG
CACGCTATCGTGGGAGATGACCTCGGTGAACGGGTAGACCGCATGCGGCAAGCCGCTGCCCTGCATGAGT
TGCTGGAAATGCGGATGCAGCTGCGGCGAGTAGCGGGCGGCGCCGAGTTCGGCGATTTCCTCGCCATCTA
TTTTCCGCGACTGGATGCGGCCGCCTACGGTGGCATTCAGGTCGAATACGCGGATGCGCAGGTTCCTGCC
GGCGGCGGCGTCGATCAGGTTGTTGGCGCAAGTCAAGCCTCCTATGCCGGCGCCAACGATGCAAATGTCA
GAATACGTGCTCATTGTGCGGCTCCTCCGTAAAAGCGTCTTGGTCTTCGCGAGACGAAAGGGCCTCGTGA
TACGCCTATTTTTATAGGTTAATGTCATGATAATAATGGTTTCTTAGACGTCAGGTGGCACTTTTCGGGG
AAATGTGCGCGGAACCCCTATTTGTTTATTTTTCTAAATACATTCAAATATGTATCCGCTCATGAGACAA
TAACCCTGATAAATGCTTCAATAATATTGAAAAAGGAAGAGTATGGCTAAAATGAGAATATCACCGGAAT
TGAAAAAACTGATCGAAAAATACCGCTGCGTAAAAGATACGGAAGGAATGTCTCCTGCTAAGGTATATAA
GCTGGTGGGAGAAAATGAAAACCTATATTTAAAAATGACGGACAGCCGGTATAAAGGGACCACCTATGAT
GTGGAACGGGAAAAGGACATGATGCTATGGCTGGAAGGAAAGCTGCCTGTTCCAAAGGTCCTGCACTTTG
AACGGCATGATGGCTGGAGCAATCTGCTAATGAGTGAGGCCGATGGCGTCCTTTGCTCGGAAGAGTATGA
AGATGAACAAAGCCCTGAAAAGAT
Features (pLannotate 1.2.2; 16 found; start..end, strand, type, name):
    523..1111    -  rep_origin     ori: high-copy-number ColE1/pMB1/pBR322/pUC origin of replication
   1428..1481    +  promoter       PLtetO-1 promoter (fragment): modified phage lambda PL promoter with tet operator sites (Lutz and Bujard, 1997)
   1500..1542    +  CDS            lacI (fragment): lac repressor; lacI; The lac repressor binds to the lac operator to inhibit transcription in E. coli. This inhibition can be relieved by adding lactose or isopropyl-β-D-thiogalactopyranoside (IPTG).
   1555..1576    +  protein_bind   CAP binding site: CAP binding activates transcription in the presence of cAMP. E. coli catabolite activator protein
   1591..1621    +  promoter       lac promoter: promoter for the E. coli lac operon
   1629..1645    +  protein_bind   lac operator: The lac repressor binds to the lac operator to inhibit transcription in E. coli. This inhibition can be relieved by adding lactose or isopropyl-β-D-thiogalactopyranoside (IPTG). lac repressor encoded by lacI
   1682..1738    -  misc_feature   MCS: pUC18/19 multiple cloning site
   1735..1892    +  CDS            lacZα (fragment): LacZα fragment of β-galactosidase; lacZ fragment
   1898..1989    -  misc_feature   bom (fragment): basis of mobility region from pBR322
   1989..2076    +  intron         PDK intron (fragment): pdk; modified pyruvate orthophosphate dikinase intron from Flaveria trinervia 3.0
   2167..2325    +  CDS            ccdA (fragment): CCDA_ECO57 - Also known as H, letA. Experimental evidence at protein level: Swiss-Prot protein existence level 1. Antitoxin component of a type II toxin-antitoxin (TA) system which inhibits the post-segregational killing (PSK) of plasmid-free cells, also referred to as a plasmid addiction system. Binds to and blocks the activity of CcdB; will also remove bound CcdB protein from the CcdB-GyrA complex by forming a CcdA-CcdB complex, a process termed rejuvenation. Functions as a transcriptional corepressor for the ccdAB operon, repression also requires CcdB (By similarity). From Escherichia coli
   2330..2635    +  CDS            ccdB: CcdB, a bacterial toxin that poisons DNA gyrase; ccdB; Plasmids containing the ccdB gene cannot be propagated in standard E. coli strains.
   2743..2818    +  misc_RNA       gRNA scaffold: guide RNA scaffold for the Streptococcus pyogenes CRISPR/Cas9 system
   3603..4844    -  CDS            vioA: VIOA_CHRVO - Experimental evidence at protein level: Swiss-Prot protein existence level 1. The enzyme generates the imine form of indole 3-pyruvate (IPA) from L-tryptophan (L-Trp), with concomitant two-electron reduction of O(2) to H(2)O(2). From Chromobacterium violaceum (strain ATCC 12472 / DSM 30191 / JCM 1249 / NBRC 12614 / NCIMB 9131 / NCTC 9757).
   4978..5082    +  promoter       AmpR promoter: bla
   5083..463     +  CDS            KanR (across the origin): aminoglycoside phosphotransferase; aphA-3; confers resistance to kanamycin
