[The description below was written by a language model from this plasmid's Addgene catalogue record and pLannotate feature annotations shown in this document.]
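Description:
pSWAP_Entry_T2 is a high-copy bacterial entry vector of about 5.4 kb that supplies the T2 sgRNA module for assembling pSwap plasmids in the Swap and Drop recombination system, a toolkit for genome editing and large-scale gene transfer between bacterial species. It replicates from a ColE1/pUC-type origin and is selected with kanamycin through an aminoglycoside phosphotransferase gene driven by the AmpR (bla) promoter. Because it carries an intact ccdB gene, whose product poisons DNA gyrase, it has to be maintained in a ccdB-tolerant strain.

The functional core is a guide RNA expression unit interrupted by a placeholder. A fragment of the tetracycline-regulated PLtetO-1 promoter (a modified lambda PL promoter with tet operator sites) lies upstream. It is followed by a lacZα cassette with its CAP binding site, lac promoter, lac operator and pUC-type multiple cloning site, then a partial ccdA sequence and full-length ccdB, and finally the Streptococcus pyogenes Cas9 gRNA scaffold. This layout suggests that the lacZα/ccdB block is a dropout cassette to be replaced by a target-specific spacer. That exchange would place the spacer between the promoter and the scaffold, and it would allow blue/white screening plus counter-selection against unmodified plasmid in ordinary E. coli strains. The record lists the cloning method as unknown, so the exchange mechanism is not stated.

The annotation also detects a vioA coding sequence (a tryptophan-oxidising enzyme of the Chromobacterium violaceum violacein pathway) on the opposite strand, whose role is not explained in the record. Short matches to lacI, bom and a plant PDK intron are probably incidental fragments rather than functional parts.
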