Addgene plasmid #184864: pSWAP_Entry_T2
Purpose: pSwap plasmid part containing the T2 sgRNA module for the Swap and Drop recombination system.
Depositing lab: Patrick Sobetzko. Depositing organization: Philipps-Universitaet Marburg. Publication: A multifunctional system for genome editing and large-scale interspecies gene transfer. Teufel M, Klein CA, Mager M, Sobetzko P. Nat Commun. 2022 Jun 14;13(1):3430. doi: 10.1038/s41467-022-30843-1. PubMed 35701417.
Backbone
  Vector backbone: Entry vector
  Vector type: Bacterial Expression
Growth in bacteria
  Bacterial resistance: Kanamycin, 50 μg/mL
  Growth temperature: 37°C
  Growth strain: ccdB Survival
  Copy number: High Copy
Gene/Insert
  Gene/Insert name: lacZalpha,ccdB
  gRNA/shRNA sequence: gttttagagctagaaatagcaagttaaaataaggctagtccgttatcaacttgaaaaagtggcaccgagtcggtgcttttttt
  Species: E. coli, lambda phage
  Cloning method: Unknown
Terms and licenses: Academic/Nonprofit Terms; Industry Terms: Not Available to Industry
Depositor comments: Please visit https://arxiv.org/pdf/2111.11880.pdf for preprint.
How to cite: pSWAP_Entry_T2 was a gift from Patrick Sobetzko (Addgene plasmid # 184864 ; http://n2t.net/addgene:184864 ; RRID:Addgene_184864)
